Addgene plasmid #183959: pSLQ10714
Purpose: U6-crKlf4-CAG-hyperdCas12a-miniVPR
Depositing lab: Stanley Qi. Depositing organization: Stanford University. Publication: Multiplexed genome regulation in vivo with hyper-efficient Cas12a. Guo LY, Bian J, Davis AE, Liu P, Kempton HR, Zhang X, Chemparathy A, Gu B, Lin X, Rane DA, Xu X, Jamiolkowski RM, Hu Y, Wang S, Qi LS. Nat Cell Biol. 2022 Apr;24(4):590-600. doi: 10.1038/s41556-022-00870-7. Epub 2022 Apr 12. PubMed 35414015.
Backbone
  Vector backbone: pUC
  Vector type: Mammalian Expression, CRISPR
Growth in bacteria
  Bacterial resistance: Ampicillin, 100 μg/mL
  Growth temperature: 37°C
  Growth strain: NEB Stable
  Copy number: High Copy
Gene/Insert 1
  Gene/Insert name: HyperdCas12a (alt names: LbdCas12a(D156R, E292R, D235R, D350R); LbdCfp1(D156R, E292R, D235R, D350R))
  Species: Synthetic
  Mutation: D832A, D156R, E292R, D235R, D350R
  Promoter: CAG
  Tag / fusion protein: HA (C terminal on insert)
  Cloning method: Gibson Cloning
  Sequencing primers: 5′ GGCAAAGAATTCTGCAGTCGACGGTACC; 3′ TTTTGGCAGAGGGAAAAAGA
Gene/Insert 2
  Gene/Insert name: crRNA targeting Klf4
  Species: Synthetic
  Promoter: U6
  Cloning method: Gibson Cloning
  Sequencing primers: 5′ ACGATACAAGGCTGTTAGAGAG; 3′ gcggccgcctaatggatccctcgag
Terms and licenses: Academic/Nonprofit Terms; Industry Terms: Not Available to Industry
How to cite: pSLQ10714 was a gift from Stanley Qi (Addgene plasmid # 183959 ; http://n2t.net/addgene:183959 ; RRID:Addgene_183959)
