[The description below was written by a language model from this plasmid's Addgene catalogue record and pLannotate feature annotations shown in this document.]
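Description:
pSLQ10714 is a pUC-based, high-copy mammalian expression plasmid for CRISPR activation that carries both the effector and its guide on one construct. It is propagated in E. coli through the ColE1/pUC origin and selected with ampicillin via the β-lactamase gene. The backbone also retains lac promoter/operator remnants, an SV40 origin of replication and an SV40 polyadenylation signal. No mammalian selection marker or fluorescent reporter appears in the annotation.

The payload consists of two transcription units in the same orientation. A human U6 RNA polymerase III promoter drives a Cas12a crRNA targeting Klf4. Downstream, a CAG promoter (CMV enhancer followed by the chicken β-actin/rabbit β-globin chimeric intron) drives hyperdCas12a. This is a Lachnospiraceae bacterium Cas12a (LbCpf1) made nuclease-dead by D832A and carrying the D156R, D235R, E292R and D350R substitutions that define the "hyper-efficient" variant. The protein is fused at its C-terminal end to miniVPR, a compact tripartite activator; the feature table detects it as a VP16-derived repeat fragment, a RELA/p65 fragment and an Epstein-Barr virus Rta activation domain fragment. The record also lists a C-terminal HA tag, although the feature table does not annotate it. The transcript terminates at a rabbit β-globin poly(A) signal.

On transfection into mammalian cells, the crRNA directs the catalytically inactive Cas12a-activator fusion to the Klf4 locus to upregulate the endogenous gene without cutting DNA. The associated publication concerns multiplexed genome regulation in vivo using this enhanced Cas12a. The annotated 9,923 nt sequence is labelled as a partial NGS result, so the feature table may not cover the whole plasmid.
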