Features (pLannotate 1.2.2; 22 found; start..end, strand, type, name):
     31..49      +  enhancer       CMV enhancer (fragment): human cytomegalovirus immediate early enhancer
     56..296     +  promoter       U6 promoter: RNA polymerase III promoter for human U6 snRNA
    393..772     +  enhancer       CMV enhancer: human cytomegalovirus immediate early enhancer
   1047..2063    +  intron         chimeric intron: chimera between introns from chicken β-actin and rabbit β-globin
   2112..2148    +  misc_feature   MCS (fragment): multiple cloning site
   2160..5843    +  CDS            LbCpf1: CRISPR-associated protein from Lachnospiraceae bacterium ND2006 (Zetsche et al., 2015)
   6003..6025    +  CDS            VP48 (fragment): 3 tandem repeats of the minimal activation domain of herpes simplex virus VP16 (Cheng et al., 2013)
   6282..6662    +  CDS            RELA (fragment): TF65_HUMAN - Also known as NFKB3. Experimental evidence at protein level: Swiss-Prot protein existence level 1. NF-kappa-B is a pleiotropic transcription factor present in almost all cell types and is the endpoint of a series of signal transduction events that are initiated by a vast array of stimuli related to many biological processes such as inflammation, immunity, differentiation, cell growth, tumorigenesis and apoptosis. NF-kappa-B is a homo- or heterodimeric complex formed by the Rel-like domain- containing proteins RELA/p65, RELB, NFKB1/p105, NFKB1/p50, REL and NFKB2/p52. The heterodime
   6681..6878    +  CDS            Rta AD (fragment): transcriptional activation domain from the human herpesvirus 4 (Epstein-Barr virus) replication and transcription activator Rta/BRLF1 (Hardwick et al., 1992; Chavez et al., 2015)
   6894..6965    +  CDS            HBB (fragment): HBB_PONPY - Experimental evidence at transcript level: Swiss-Prot protein existence level 2. Involved in oxygen transport from the lung to the various peripheral tissues. From Pongo pygmaeus (Bornean orangutan).
   7036..7091    +  polyA_signal   β-globin poly(A) signal: rabbit β-globin polyadenylation signal (Gil and Proudfoot, 1987)
   7476..7492    -  protein_bind   lac operator: The lac repressor binds to the lac operator to inhibit transcription in E. coli. This inhibition can be relieved by adding lactose or isopropyl-β-D-thiogalactopyranoside (IPTG). lac repressor encoded by lacI
   7500..7530    -  promoter       lac promoter: promoter for the E. coli lac operon
   7545..7566    -  protein_bind   CAP binding site: CAP binding activates transcription in the presence of cAMP. E. coli catabolite activator protein
   7579..7618    -  CDS            lacI (fragment): lac repressor; lacI; The lac repressor binds to the lac operator to inhibit transcription in E. coli. This inhibition can be relieved by adding lactose or isopropyl-β-D-thiogalactopyranoside (IPTG).
   7625..7647    +  promoter       SV40 promoter (fragment): SV40 enhancer and early promoter
   7671..7806    +  rep_origin     SV40 ori: SV40 origin of replication
   7826..7960    +  polyA_signal   SV40 poly(A) signal: SV40 polyadenylation signal
   7962..8016    -  CDS            lacI (fragment): lac repressor; lacI; The lac repressor binds to the lac operator to inhibit transcription in E. coli. This inhibition can be relieved by adding lactose or isopropyl-β-D-thiogalactopyranoside (IPTG).
   8199..8787    -  rep_origin     ori: high-copy-number ColE1/pMB1/pBR322/pUC origin of replication
   8958..9818    -  CDS            AmpR: β-lactamase; bla; confers resistance to ampicillin, carbenicillin, and related antibiotics
   9819..9923    -  promoter       AmpR promoter: bla
>Addgene plasmid #183959 | pSLQ10714 | addgene full sequence | sequence record 363110 | Addgene Partial NGS Result
CACATTTCCCCGAAAAGTGCCACCTGGGTCGACATTGATTATTGACTAGCAATTGGAGGGCCTATTTCCC
ATGATTCCTTCATATTTGCATATACGATACAAGGCTGTTAGAGAGATAATTAGAATTAATTTGACTGTAA
ACACAAAGATATTAGTACAAAATACGTGACGTAGAAAGTAATAATTTCTTGGGTAGTTTGCAGTTTTAAA
ATTATGTTTTAAAATGGACTATCATATGCTTACCGTAACTTGAAAGTATTTCGATTTCTTGGCTTTATAT
ATCTTGTGGAAAGGACGAAACACCGAATTTCTACTAAGTGTAGATATAGCAGGCGCGGAACCCCTTCTTT
TTTTTAAGCTTGGGCCGCTCGAGGGATCCATTAGGCGGCCGCGACATTGATTATTGACTAGTTATTAATA
GTAATCAATTACGGGGTCATTAGTTCATAGCCCATATATGGAGTTCCGCGTTACATAACTTACGGTAAAT
GGCCCGCCTGGCTGACCGCCCAACGACCCCCGCCCATTGACGTCAATAATGACGTATGTTCCCATAGTAA
CGCCAATAGGGACTTTCCATTGACGTCAATGGGTGGAGTATTTACGGTAAACTGCCCACTTGGCAGTACA
TCAAGTGTATCATATGCCAAGTACGCCCCCTATTGACGTCAATGACGGTAAATGGCCCGCCTGGCATTAT
GCCCAGTACATGACCTTATGGGACTTTCCTACTTGGCAGTACATCTACGTATTAGTCATCGCTATTACCA
TGGTCGAGGTGAGCCCCACGTTCTGCTTCACTCTCCCCATCTCCCCCCCCTCCCCACCCCCAATTTTGTA
TTTATTTATTTTTTAATTATTTTGTGCAGCGATGGGGGCGGGGGGGGGGGCGCGCGCCAGGCGGGGCGGG
GSGGGGSGRGGGGSGGGGSGGGGSGRGGSGGRGRGGKGSGGSGGCRGCCAATCAGAGCGGCGCGCTCCGA
AAGTTTCCTTTTATGGCGAGGCGGCGGCGGCGGCGGCCCTATAAAAAGCGAAGCGCGCGGCGGGCGGGAG
TCGCTGCGCGCTGCCTTCGCCCCGTGCCCCGCTCCGCCGCCGCCTCGCGCCGCCCGCCCCGGCTCTGACT
GACCGCGTTACTCCCACAGGTGAGCGGGCGGGACGGCCCTTCTCCTCCGGGCTGTAATTAGCGCTTGGTT
TAATGACGGCTTGTTTCTTTTCTGTGGCTGCGTGAAAGCCTTGAGGGGCTCCGGGAGGGCCCTTTGTGCG
GGGGGAGCGGCTCGGGGGGTGCGTGCGTGTGTGTGTGCGTGGGGAGCGCCGCGTGCGGCTCCGCGCTGCC
CGGCGGCTGTGAGCGCTGCGGGCGCGGCGCGGGGCTTTGTGCGCTCCGCAGTGTGCGCGAGGGGAGCGCG
GCCGGGGGCGGTGCCCCGCGGTGCGGGGGGGGCTGCGAGGGGAACAAAGGCTGCGTGCGGGGTGTGTGCG
TGGGGGGGTGAGCAGGGGGTGTGGGCGCGTCGGTCGGGCTGCAACCCCCCCTGCACCCCCCTCCCCGAGT
TGCTGAGCACGGCCCGGCTTCGGGTGCGGGGCTCCGTACGGGGCGTGGCGCGGGGCTCGCCGTGCCGGGC
GGGGGGKGGCGGCAGGKGGGGGTGCCGGGCGGGGCGGGGCCGCCYCGGGCCGGGGRGGGCTCGGGGGRGG
GGCGCGGCGGCCCCCGGAGCGCCGGCGGCTGTCGAGGCGCGGCGAGCCGCAGCCATTGCCTTTTATGGTA
ATCGTGCGAGAGGGCGCAGGGACTTCCTTTGTCCCAAATCTGTGCGGAGCCGAAATCTGGGAGGCGCCGC
CGCACCCCCTCTAGCGGGCGCGGGGCGAAGCGGTGCGGCGCCGGCAGGAAGGAAATGGGCGGGGAGGGCC
TTCGTGCGTCGCCGCGCCGCCGTCCCCTTCTCCCTCTCCAGCCTCGGGGCTGTCCGCGGGGGGACGGCTG
CCTTCGGGGGGGACGGGGCAGGGCGGGGTTCGGCTTCTGGCGTGTGACCGGCGGCTCTAGAGCCTCTGCT
AACCATGTTCATGCCTTCTTCTTTTTCCTACAGCTCCTGGGCAACGTGCTGGTTATTGTGCTGTCTCATC
ATTTTGGCAAAGAATTCTGCAGTCGACGGTACCGCGGGCCCGGGATCCACCGGGCCACCATGAGCAAGCT
GGAGAAGTTTACAAACTGCTACTCCCTGTCTAAGACCCTGAGGTTCAAGGCCATCCCTGTGGGCAAGACC
CAGGAGAACATCGACAATAAGCGGCTGCTGGTGGAGGACGAGAAGAGAGCCGAGGATTATAAGGGCGTGA
AGAAGCTGCTGGATCGCTACTATCTGTCTTTTATCAACGACGTGCTGCACAGCATCAAGCTGAAGAATCT
GAACAATTACATCAGCCTGTTCCGGAAGAAAACCAGAACCGAGAAGGAGAATAAGGAGCTGGAGAACCTG
GAGATCAATCTGCGGAAGGAGATCGCCAAGGCCTTCAAGGGCAACGAGGGCTACAAGTCCCTGTTTAAGA
AGGATATCATCGAGACAATCCTGCCAGAGTTCCTGGACGATAAGGACGAGATCGCCCTGGTGAACAGCTT
CAATGGCTTTACCACAGCCTTCACCGGCTTCTTTCGTAACAGAGAGAATATGTTTTCCGAGGAGGCCAAG
AGCACATCCATCGCCTTCAGGTGTATCAACGAGAATCTGACCCGCTACATCTCTAATATGGACATCTTCG
AGAAGGTGGACGCCATCTTTGATAAGCACGAGGTGCAGGAGATCAAGGAGAAGATCCTGAACAGCGACTA
TGATGTGGAGGATTTCTTTGAGGGCGAGTTCTTTAACTTTGTGCTGACACAGGAGGGCATCCGCGTGTAT
AACGCCATCATCGGCGGCTTCGTGACCGAGAGCGGCGAGAAGATCAAGGGCCTGAACGAGTACATCAACC
TGTATAATCAGAAAACCAAGCAGAAGCTGCCTAAGTTTAAGCCACTGTATAAGCAGGTGCTGAGCGATCG
GGAGTCTCTGAGCTTCTACGGCAGGGGCTATACATCCGATGAGGAGGTGCTGGAGGTGTTTAGAAACACC
CTGAACAAGAACAGCGAGATCTTCAGCTCCATCAAGAAGCTGGAGAAGCTGTTCAAGAATTTTGACGAGT
ACTCTAGCGCCGGCATCTTTGTGAAGAACGGCCCCGCCATCAGCACAATCTCCAAGCGTATCTTCGGCGA
GTGGAACGTGATCCGGGACAAGTGGAATGCCGAGTATGACGATATCCACCTGAAGAAGAAGGCCGTGGTG
ACCGAGAAGTACGAGGACGATCGGAGAAAGTCCTTCAAGAAGATCGGCTCCTTTTCTCTGGAGCAGCTGC
AGGAGTACGCCGACGCCGATCTGTCTGTGGTGGAGAAGCTGAAGGAGATCATCATCCAGAAGGTGGATGA
GATCTACAAGGTGTATGGATCCTCTGAGAAGCTGTTCGACGCCGATTTTGTGCTGGAGAAGAGCCTGAAG
AAGAACGACGCCGTGGTGGCCATCATGAAGGACCTGCTGGATTCTGTGAAGAGCTTCGAGAATTACATCA
AGGCCTTCTTTGGCGAGGGCAAGGAGACAAACAGGGACGAGTCCTTCTATGGCGATTTTGTGCTGGCCTA
CGACATCCTGCTGAAGGTGGACCACATCTACGATGCCATCCGCAATTATGTGACCCAGAAGCCCTACTCT
AAGGATAAGTTCAAGCTGTATTTTCAGAACCCTCAGTTCATGGGCGGCTGGGACAAGGATAAGGAGACAG
ACTATCGGGCCACCATCCTGAGATACGGCTCCAAGTACTATCTGGCCATCATGGATAAGAAGTACGCCAA
GTGCCTGCAGAAGATCGACAAGGACGATGTGAACGGCAATTACGAGAAGATCAACTATAAGCTGCTGCCC
GGCCCTAATAAGATGCTGCCAAAGGTGTTCTTTTCTAAGAAGTGGATGGCCTACTATAACCCCAGCGAGG
ACATCCAGAAGATCTACAAGAATGGCACATTCAAGAAGGGCGATATGTTTAACCTGAATGACTGTCACAA
GCTGATCGACTTCTTTAAGGATAGCATCTCCCGGTATCCAAAGTGGTCCAATGCCTACGATTTCAACTTT
TCTGAGACAGAGAAGTATAAGGACATCGCCGGCTTTTACAGAGAGGTGGAGGAGCAGGGCTATAAGGTGA
GCTTCGAGTCTGCCAGCAAGAAGGAGGTGGATAAGCTGGTGGAGGAGGGCAAGCTGTATATGTTCCAGAT
CTATAACAAGGACTTTTCCGATAAGTCTCACGGCACACCCAATCTGCACACCATGTACTTCAAGCTGCTG
TTTGACGAGAACAATCACGGACAGATCAGGCTGAGCGGAGGAGCAGAGCTGTTCATGAGGCGCGCCTCCC
TGAAGAAGGAGGAGCTGGTGGTGCACCCAGCCAACTCCCCTATCGCCAACAAGAATCCAGATAATCCCAA
GAAAACCACAACCCTGTCCTACGACGTGTATAAGGATAAGAGGTTTTCTGAGGACCAGTACGAGCTGCAC
ATCCCAATCGCCATCAATAAGTGCCCCAAGAACATCTTCAAGATCAATACAGAGGTGCGCGTGCTGCTGA
AGCACGACGATAACCCCTATGTGATCGGCATCGCCAGGGGCGAGCGCAATCTGCTGTATATCGTGGTGGT
GGACGGCAAGGGCAACATCGTGGAGCAGTATTCCCTGAACGAGATCATCAACAACTTCAACGGCATCAGG
ATCAAGACAGATTACCACTCTCTGCTGGACAAGAAGGAGAAGGAGAGGTTCGAGGCCCGCCAGAACTGGA
CCTCCATCGAGAATATCAAGGAGCTGAAGGCCGGCTATATCTCTCAGGTGGTGCACAAGATCTGCGAGCT
GGTGGAGAAGTACGATGCCGTGATCGCCCTGGAGGACCTGAACTCTGGCTTTAAGAATAGCCGCGTGAAG
GTGGAGAAGCAGGTGTATCAGAAGTTCGAGAAGATGCTGATCGATAAGCTGAACTACATGGTGGACAAGA
AGTCTAATCCTTGTGCAACAGGCGGCGCCCTGAAGGGCTATCAGATCACCAATAAGTTCGAGAGCTTTAA
GTCCATGTCTACCCAGAACGGCTTCATCTTTTACATCCCTGCCTGGCTGACATCCAAGATCGATCCATCT
ACCGGCTTTGTGAACCTGCTGAAAACCAAGTATACCAGCATCGCCGATTCCAAGAAGTTCATCAGCTCCT
TTGACAGGATCATGTACGTGCCCGAGGAGGATCTGTTCGAGTTTGCCCTGGACTATAAGAACTTCTCTCG
CACAGACGCCGATTACATCAAGAAGTGGAAGCTGTACTCCTACGGCAACCGGATCAGAATCTTCCGGAAT
CCTAAGAAGAACAACGTGTTCGACTGGGAGGAGGTGTGCCTGACCAGCGCCTATAAGGAGCTGTTCAACA
AGTACGGCATCAATTATCAGCAGGGCGATATCAGAGCCCTGCTGTGCGAGCAGTCCGACAAGGCCTTCTA
CTCTAGCTTTATGGCCCTGATGAGCCTGATGCTGCAGATGCGGAACAGCATCACAGGCCGCACCGACGTG
GATTTTCTGATCAGCCCTGTGAAGAACTCCGACGGCATCTTCTACGATAGCCGGAACTATGAGGCCCAGG
AGAATGCCATCCTGCCAAAGAACGCCGACGCCAATGGCGCCTATAACATCGCCAGAAAGGTGCTGTGGGC
CATCGGCCAGTTCAAGAAGGCCGAGGACGAGAAGCTGGATAAGGTGAAGATCGCCATCTCTAACAAGGAG
TGGCTGGAGTACGCCCAGACCAGCGTGAAGCACGGATCCTATCCCTATGACGTGCCCGATTATGCCAGCC
TGGGCAGCGGCTCCCCTGCTGCTAAACGTGTTAAGCTTGATGGGGGTAGCCCGGCAGCCAAGAGAGTCAA
ACTCGACGACGGCATTGGTAGTGGGAGCAACGGCAGCAGCCTCGATGCTTTAGACGATTTTGACTTAGAT
ATGCTTGGTTCAGACGCGTTAGACGACTTCGACCTAGACATGTTAGGCTCAGATGCATTGGACGACTTCG
ATTTAGATATGTTGGGCTCCGATGCCCTAGATGACTTTGATCTAGATATGCTAGGTAGTCCCAAAAAGAA
GAGGAAAGTGGGATCCGTCCTTCCGCAAGCGCCTGCCCCAGCGCCTGCACCGGCAATGGTGTCCGCCCTC
GCACAGGCCCCTGCGCCCGTCCCCGTGCTCGCGCCTGGACCGCCCCAGGCGGTCGCTCCACCGGCTCCGA
AGCCGACGCAGGCCGGAGAGGGAACACTCTCCGAAGCACTTCTTCAACTCCAGTTTGATGACGAGGATCT
TGGAGCACTCCTTGGAAACTCGACAGACCCTGCGGTGTTTACCGACCTCGCGTCAGTAGATAACTCCGAA
TTTCAGCAGCTTTTGAACCAGGGTATCCCGGTCGCGCCACATACAACGGAGCCCATGTTGATGGAATACC
CCGAAGCAATCACGAGACTTGTGACGGGAGCGCAGCGGCCTCCCGATCCCGCACCCGCACCTTTGGGGGC
ACCTGGCCTCCCTAACGGACTTTTGAGCGGCGACGAGGATTTCTCCTCCATCGCCGATATGGATTTCTCA
GCCTTGCTGTCAGGCTCTGGCAGCGGCAGCGACCTTTCCCATCCGCCCCCAAGGGGCCATCTGGATGAGC
TGACAACCACACTTGAGTCCATGACCGAGGATCTGAACCTGGACTCACCCCTGACCCCGGAATTGAACGA
GATTCTGGATACCTTCCTGAACGACGAGTGCCTCTTGCATGCCATGCATATCAGCACAGGACTGTCCATC
TTCGACACATCTCTGTTTTAGTGTACAGGCCGCACTCCTCAGGTGCAGGCTGCCTATCAGAAGGTGGTGG
CTGGTGTGGCCAATGCCCTGGCTCACAAATACCACTGAGATCTTTTTCCCTCTGCCAAAAATTATGGGGA
CATCATGAAGCCCCTTGAGCATCTGACTTCTGGCTAATAAAGGAAATTTATTTTCATTGCAATAGTGTGT
TGGAATTTTTTGTGTCTCTCACTCGGAAGGACATATGGGAGGGCAAATCATTTAAAACATCAGAATGAGT
ATTTGGTTTAGAGTTTGGCAACATATGCCCATATGCTGGCTGCCATGAACAAAGGTTGGCTATAAAGAGG
TCATCAGTATATGAAACAGCCCCCTGCTGTCCATTCCTTATTCCATAGAAAAGCCTTGACTTGAGGTTAG
ATTTTTTTTATATTTTGTTTTGTGTTATTTTTTTCTTTAACATCCCTAAAATTTTCCTTACATGTTTTAC
TAGCCAGATTTTTCCTCCTCTCCTGACTACTCCCAGTCATAGCTGTCCCTCTTCTCTTATGGAGATCCCT
CGACCTGCAGCCCAAGCTTGGCGTAATCATGGTCATAGCTGTTTCCTGTGTGAAATTGTTATCCGCTCAC
AATTCCACACAACATACGAGCCGGAAGCATAAAGTGTAAAGCCTGGGGTGCCTAATGAGTGAGCTAACTC
ACATTAATTGCGTTGCGCTCACTGCCCGCTTTCCAGTCGGGAAACCTGTCGTGCCAGCGGATCCGCATCT
CAATTAGTCAGCAACCATAGTCCCGCCCCTAACTCCGCCCATCCCGCCCCTAACTCCGCCCAGTTCCGCC
CATTCTCCGCCCCATGGCTGACTAATTTTTTTTATTTATGCAGAGGCCGAGGCCGCCTCGGCCTCTGAGC
TATTCCAGAAGTAGTGAGGAGGCTTTTTTGGAGGCCTAGGCTTTTGCAAAAAGCTAACTTGTTTATTGCA
GCTTATAATGGTTACAAATAAAGCAATAGCATCACAAATTTCACAAATAAAGCATTTTTTTCACTGCATT
CTAGTTGTGGTTTGTCCAAACTCATCAATGTATCTTATCATGTCTGGATCCGCTGCATTAATGAATCGGC
CAACGCGCGGGGAGAGGCGGTTTGCGTATTGGGCGCTCTTCCGCTTCCTCGCTCACTGACTCGCTGCGCT
CGGTCGTTCGGCTGCGGCGAGCGGTATCAGCTCACTCAAAGGCGGTAATACGGTTATCCACAGAATCAGG
GGATAACGCAGGAAAGAACATGTGAGCAAAAGGCCAGCAAAAGGCCAGGAACCGTAAAAAGGCCGCGTTG
CTGGCGTTTTTCCATAGGCTCCGCCCCCCTGACGAGCATCACAAAAATCGACGCTCAAGTCAGAGGTGGC
GAAACCCGACAGGACTATAAAGATACCAGGCGTTTCCCCCTGGAAGCTCCCTCGTGCGCTCTCCTGTTCC
GACCCTGCCGCTTACCGGATACCTGTCCGCCTTTCTCCCTTCGGGAAGCGTGGCGCTTTCTCATAGCTCA
CGCTGTAGGTATCTCAGTTCGGTGTAGGTCGTTCGCTCCAAGCTGGGCTGTGTGCACGAACCCCCCGTTC
AGCCCGACCGCTGCGCCTTATCCGGTAACTATCGTCTTGAGTCCAACCCGGTAAGACACGACTTATCGCC
ACTGGCAGCAGCCACTGGTAACAGGATTAGCAGAGCGAGGTATGTAGGCGGTGCTACAGAGTTCTTGAAG
TGGTGGCCTAACTACGGCTACACTAGAAGAACAGTATTTGGTATCTGCGCTCTGCTGAAGCCAGTTACCT
TCGGAAAAAGAGTTGGTAGCTCTTGATCCGGCAAACAAACCACCGCTGGTAGCGGTGGTTTTTTTGTTTG
CAAGCAGCAGATTACGCGCAGAAAAAAAGGATCTCAAGAAGATCCTTTGATCTTTTCTACGGGGTCTGAC
GCTCAGTGGAACGAAAACTCACGTTAAGGGATTTTGGTCATGAGATTATCAAAAAGGATCTTCACCTAGA
TCCTTTTAAATTAAAAATGAAGTTTTAAATCAATCTAAAGTATATATGAGTAAACTTGGTCTGACAGTTA
CCAATGCTTAATCAGTGAGGCACCTATCTCAGCGATCTGTCTATTTCGTTCATCCATAGTTGCCTGACTC
CCCGTCGTGTAGATAACTACGATACGGGAGGGCTTACCATCTGGCCCCAGTGCTGCAATGATACCGCGAG
ACCCACGCTCACCGGCTCCAGATTTATCAGCAATAAACCAGCCAGCCGGAAGGGCCGAGCGCAGAAGTGG
TCCTGCAACTTTATCCGCCTCCATCCAGTCTATTAATTGTTGCCGGGAAGCTAGAGTAAGTAGTTCGCCA
GTTAATAGTTTGCGCAACGTTGTTGCCATTGCTACAGGCATCGTGGTGTCACGCTCGTCGTTTGGTATGG
CTTCATTCAGCTCCGGTTCCCAACGATCAAGGCGAGTTACATGATCCCCCATGTTGTGCAAAAAAGCGGT
TAGCTCCTTCGGTCCTCCGATCGTTGTCAGAAGTAAGTTGGCCGCAGTGTTATCACTCATGGTTATGGCA
GCACTGCATAATTCTCTTACTGTCATGCCATCCGTAAGATGCTTTTCTGTGACTGGTGAGTACTCAACCA
AGTCATTCTGAGAATAGTGTATGCGGCGACCGAGTTGCTCTTGCCCGGCGTCAATACGGGATAATACCGC
GCCACATAGCAGAACTTTAAAAGTGCTCATCATTGGAAAACGTTCTTCGGGGCGAAAACTCTCAAGGATC
TTACCGCTGTTGAGATCCAGTTCGATGTAACCCACTCGTGCACCCAACTGATCTTCAGCATCTTTTACTT
TCACCAGCGTTTCTGGGTGAGCAAAAACAGGAAGGCAAAATGCCGCAAAAAAGGGAATAAGGGCGACACG
GAAATGTTGAATACTCATACTCTTCCTTTTTCAATATTATTGAAGCATTTATCAGGGTTATTGTCTCATG
AGCGGATACATATTTGAATGTATTTAGAAAAATAAACAAATAGGGGTTCCGCG
